Addgene plasmid #194441: pORE303N_CEN12RRFuzzy3MYB
Purpose: CRISPR, Cas9 driven by double 35S, nptII for plant selection, knockout: CEN12, RR, and Fuzzy3MYB
Depositing lab: Chung-Jui Tsai. Depositing organization: University of Georgia. Publication: In vitro floral development in poplar: insights into seed trichome regulation and trimonoecy. Ortega MA, Zhou R, Chen MSS, Bewg WP, Simon B, Tsai CJ. New Phytol. 2022 Nov 16. doi: 10.1111/nph.18624. PubMed 36385612.
Backbone
  Vector backbone: pORE-R1
  Vector type: Plant Expression, CRISPR
Growth in bacteria
  Bacterial resistance: Kanamycin, 50 μg/mL
  Growth temperature: 37°C
  Growth strain: DH5alpha
  Copy number: High Copy
Gene/Insert
  Gene/Insert name: gRNA array targeting CEN1, RR, Fuzzy3MYB
  gRNA/shRNA sequence: synthetic
  Species: Medicago truncatula, Populus spp.
  Promoter: MtU6
  Cloning method: Gibson Cloning
  Sequencing primers: 5′ GCTTGGGAATGATGACTCATG; 3′ GAGTGTCGTGCTCCACCATGT
Terms and licenses: Academic/Nonprofit Terms; Industry Terms: Not Available to Industry
How to cite: pORE303N_CEN12RRFuzzy3MYB was a gift from Chung-Jui Tsai (Addgene plasmid # 194441 ; http://n2t.net/addgene:194441 ; RRID:Addgene_194441)
