[The description below was written by a language model from this plasmid's Addgene catalogue record and pLannotate feature annotations shown in this document.]
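Description:
pORE303N_CEN12RRFuzzy3MYB is a 12.6 kb binary T-DNA plasmid built on the pORE-R1 backbone for Agrobacterium-mediated CRISPR/Cas9 genome editing in plants, with the recorded species (Medicago truncatula, the source of the U6 promoter, and Populus spp.) pointing to poplar as the target. Outside the T-DNA borders, the backbone carries a high-copy ColE1/pUC-type origin for propagation in E. coli, together with the broad-host-range IncP oriV and its activating replication protein gene trfA, which allow maintenance in Agrobacterium. Bacterial selection is by kanamycin through an aphA-3 type KanR gene. A short TetR fragment is also annotated as a backbone remnant.

Between the nopaline-type left and right border repeats lie three functional units. Nearest the left border is an nptII (NeoR/KanR) cassette in reverse orientation for selecting transformed plant tissue; its promoter and terminator are not annotated. Next comes a synthetic guide RNA array, inserted by Gibson assembly, which the record says is driven by the MtU6 promoter. The feature table detects several S. pyogenes gRNA scaffold/tracrRNA elements and a short match to an Arabidopsis U6 consensus promoter, consistent with multiple guides, though the exact arrangement and number of promoters cannot be resolved from the annotation. Finally, S. pyogenes Cas9 is expressed from an enhanced CaMV 35S promoter with a duplicated enhancer and terminated by the Arabidopsis HSP18.2 terminator.

The stated purpose is multiplex knockout of CEN12, RR and Fuzzy3MYB; the insert field lists the first target as CEN1, a small inconsistency the record does not explain. The associated work concerns in vitro floral development and seed trichome regulation in poplar.
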