Features (pLannotate 1.2.2; 15 found; start..end, strand, type, name):
     86..110     +  misc_feature   LB T-DNA repeat: left border repeat from nopaline C58 T-DNA
    625..1419    -  CDS            NeoR/KanR: aminoglycoside phosphotransferase from Tn5; aph(3')-II (or nptII); confers resistance to neomycin, kanamycin, and G418 (Geneticin®)
   2729..2818    +  ncRNA          tracrRNA: Accession: RF02348 - Trans-activating crRNA
   2962..3009    +  misc_RNA       gRNA scaffold (fragment): guide RNA scaffold for the Streptococcus pyogenes CRISPR/Cas9 system
   3073..3147    +  promoter       AtU6 promoter: consensus promoter from the three Arabidopsis U6 snRNA genes (Waibel and Filipowicz, 1990; Nekrasov et al., 2013)
   3167..3242    +  misc_RNA       gRNA scaffold: guide RNA scaffold for the Streptococcus pyogenes CRISPR/Cas9 system
   3339..4015    +  promoter       CaMV 35S promoter (enhanced): cauliflower mosaic virus 35S promoter with a duplicated enhancer region
   4061..8164    +  CDS            cas9: CAS9_STRP1 - Also known as csn1 From Streptococcus pyogenes serotype M1.
   8204..8452    +  terminator     HSP terminator: efficient transcription terminator from the Arabidopsis thaliana heat shock protein 18.2 gene (Nagaya et al., 2010)
   8471..8495    +  misc_feature   RB T-DNA repeat: right border repeat from nopaline C58 T-DNA
   8709..9297    +  rep_origin     ori: high-copy-number ColE1/pMB1/pBR322/pUC origin of replication
   9486..9513    -  CDS            TetR (fragment): tetracycline resistance regulatory protein; tetR
   9537..10685   -  CDS            trfA: trans-acting replication protein that binds to and activates oriV
  10984..11778   -  CDS            KanR: aminoglycoside phosphotransferase; aphA-3; confers resistance to kanamycin
  11990..6       -  rep_origin     oriV (across the origin): incP origin of replication
>Addgene plasmid #194441 | pORE303N_CEN12RRFuzzy3MYB | addgene full sequence | sequence record 382808 | Addgene NGS Result
AGCGTCTCTAGTGGACTGATGGGCTGCCTGTATCGAGTGGTGATTTTGTGCCGAGCTGCCGGTCGGGGAG
CTGTTGGCTGGCTGGTGGCAGGATATATTGTGGTGTAAACAAATTGACGATTTAAATGGTAGGCGCGGCT
TAATTAAGCGCTTAATTAAGCGCTTAATTAAGCGCTTAATAAGCCGCGCCGTACCCCAATAGTCTCGACA
GACACATAGCACCTAACATTATTGCTTAAATTTACTATTTTTTTACTATATTATACTCAACCCAATGAGC
ATAAAGACTGTAAAATCTCAAATTCCTGAGAAGCATATTTATCGATCCCACAGACTTGATAGTTCCATAA
TCCATACGCTGCAGCCAAATTGCTAGTGTGTTGAACATTTAACACGTAGAGAACTAGAAAAGATATAAAA
CTAAGATTGATATCCAAAATAGACGAGAACAATAAGCAAAAACTCTTAGTTTTGAAATAAATCAACAATC
CCGAGGGTTGTCACATACATCAAAAACGAAAATCCATATAGCAAAAAAAACTCTAAATTACCGTTCGACA
AAAAGAGAAAACTGATAGGACATTTGCTAAACATTAAAATCAAAATTTGGATCAAGCCGAATTCTCAGAA
GAACTCGTCAAGAAGGCGATAGAAGGCGATGCGCTGCGAATCGGGAGCGGCGATACCGTAAAGCACGAGG
AAGCGGTCAGCCCATTCGCCGCCAAGCTCTTCAGCAATATCACGGGTAGCCAACGCTATGTCCTGATAGC
GGTCCGCCACACCCAGCCGGCCACAGTCGATGAATCCAGAAAAGCGGCCATTTTCCACCATGATATTCGG
CAAGCAGGCATCGCCATGGGTCACGACGAGATCATCGCCGTCGGGCATGCGCGCCTTGAGCCTGGCGAAC
AGTTCGGCTGGCGCGAGCCCCTGATGCTCTTCGTCCAGATCATCCTGATCGACAAGACCGGCTTCCATCC
GAGTACGTGCTCGCTCGATGCGATGTTTCGCTTGGTGGTCGAATGGGCAGGTAGCCGGATCAAGCGTATG
CAGCCGCCGCATTGCATCAGCCATGATGGATACTTTCTCGGCAGGAGCAAGGTGAGATGACAGGAGATCC
TGCCCCGGCACTTCGCCCAATAGCAGCCAGTCCCTTCCCGCTTCAGTGACAACGTCGAGCACAGCTGCGC
AAGGAACGCCCGTCGTGGCCAGCCACGATAGCCGCGCTGCCTCGTCCTGCAGTTCATTCAGGGCACCGGA
CAGGTCGGTCTTGACAAAAAGAACCGGGCGCCCCTGCGCTGACAGCCGGAACACGGCGGCATCAGAGCAG
CCGATTGTCTGTTGTGCCCAGTCATAGCCGAATAGCCTCTCCACCCAAGCGGCCGGAGAACCTGCGTGCA
ATCCATCTTGTTCAATCATCTCGAGACGTACCGCGCGATGCATTCGAAGATCGATCCTTCGCCTGGAGGA
GAGAAATCAGTGGCGCTGCGGCTTTTAGGGTTTCTTTGTTGATGGAATGAGAGTGTAAGCTCTGCCAGTG
CCACTTTATTAGGGTTTTACAAGCCCTTTTCTTCGTAATTGGGCCTGACATTTTGTGCCACTTGGGCCTT
TAGAGATGAAAATGTATATTGGGCTTAAGTTGACTTGAAGGATAAATTAGTTTAGGATATTACGTTTTTT
ATGAGAATTGGTGTGTCGGATACATGTATATGATGCATTCAAATATATGTATTCTAGATACATTTAAGTT
TAGATACAATCTAAAATGTGTCTTTAATTACAGGACTGTAACTAAAATACTTAATGTAAGAAGAATATTA
CTCCTTTAATAGCTTTTGAGTATATCTAGTCTAACATCTTTTAAAAAAGTCTAATTTCTTTCATTTATTT
TTCGAGCAATAGCAAAGTGCATAATTATTTTTTTCTTCTAGAAATTCAGATTTGTTTCTCTAAATTTTGA
GATTCTTTTCTCAATTTTGTATGTCTAGAGAACAATGTGTATTTTTCACTCTAGTTGGTTGTTACTTTGT
TGAATGTTCTGATAAAAGTATATTGTTATTTCTGAAGTAGATATAAACCTTCATTTGGAAATTATACATA
AATCAAAATCGTTAATTATCTAGATCAAGATATATGCCCTTTTCCTAATGTATTTGATACATGCACCTAA
TTTCACTAGATGTATCTTTTCTATTTTTTAAATTATGAATAGTTAATTTTTTCCATATGTGTATTTGATA
CATACTTCATGACTTTAAAAAATTAATTATATACCAGATATATGTATTTAAAATTTGTTATGTATTTAAA
GTATGTATATGATTATTCGATATTAATCTCTTCGATGAACCTAGGATGCCTATCTTATATGATCAATGAG
GCATTTAATTGGGTGCATATGATGGTGAAAAAAGGTGCAGCTCCTGGCTTGGGAATGATGACTCATGTGG
AATTTGGTCTTAAATTTATCACATCCTTTTGGGATGTGATGATTGTATCACTTGTTCATTTTGCAAAGAC
AAGGTGCACTGCTACAAACTTTGGTTTAATCTGAAATAAAACAAAACTCACTGAGAGGAAGATGCATCCC
AGTAGGTGAAAGTCGAGAAGGATTTGCATGTTACTATTACACTTGCTTTTTAGTCCCACATCGTCTGAAA
CATAAAATATTTCAGCGTTTAAATACTTCAAGCGAACCAGTAGGCTTGCTTGTGGTTGGGAGAGTGATGT
TTAAGAGCTATGCTGAAAAGCATAGCAAGTTTAAATAAGGCTAGTCCGTTAACAACGGGAAACCGTGGCA
CCGAGTCGGTGCTTTTTTTCCACATGGGGACACGTGGCGCTATAAGCTTATGATTTCTTTTTTCTTACGA
ATTTTGCGTCCCACATCGGTAAGCGAGTGAAGAAATAACTGCTTTATATATGGCTACAAAGCACCATTGG
TCACCATGAAGGAGATACCGGGTTTCAGAGCTAGAAATAGCAAGTTGAAATAAGGCTAGTCCGTTATCAC
GCCGAAAGGCGGGCACCGAGTCGGTGCCTTTTTTTGAGCTGTCTGCATGTGTGTCAGCGGAGTGATCAAA
AGTCCCACATCGATCAGGTGATATATAGCAGCTTAGTTTATATAATGATAGAGTCGACATAGCGATTGTA
CTCAAAGCATGGCAAGGTTTTAGAGCTAGAAATAGCAAGTTAAAATAAGGCTAGTCCGTTATCAACTTGA
AAAAGTGGCACCGAGTCGGTGCTTTTTTTACTAGTTACGGGCCCAACATGGTGGAGCACGACACTCTCGT
CTACTCCAAGAATATCAAAGATACAGTCTCAGAAGACCAAAGGGCTATTGAGACTTTTCAACAAAGGGTA
ATATCGGGAAACCTCCTCGGATTCCATTGCCCAGCTATCTGTCACTTCATCAAAAGGACAGTAGAAAAGG
AAGGTGGCACCTACAAATGCCATCATTGCGATAAAGGAAAGGCTATCGTTCAAGATGCCTCTGCCGACAG
TGGTCCCAAAGATGGACCCCCACCCACGAGGAGCATCGTGGAAAAAGAAGACGTTCCAACCACGTCTTCA
AAGCAAGTGGATTGATGTGAACATGGTGGAGCACGACACTCTCGTCTACTCCAAGAATATCAAAGATACA
GTCTCAGAAGACCAAAGGGCTATTGAGACTTTTCAACAAAGGGTAATATCGGGAAACCTCCTCGGATTCC
ATTGCCCAGCTATCTGTCACTTCATCAAAAGGACAGTAGAAAAGGAAGGTGGCACCTACAAATGCCATCA
TTGCGATAAAGGAAAGGCTATCGTTCAAGATGCCTCTGCCGACAGTGGTCCCAAAGATGGACCCCCACCC
ACGAGGAGCATCGTGGAAAAAGAAGACGTTCCAACCACGTCTTCAAAGCAAGTGGATTGATGTGATATCT
CCACTGACGTAAGGGATGACGCACAATCCCACTATCCTTCGCAAGACCCTTCCTCTATATAAGGAAGTTC
ATTTCATTTGGAGAGGACACGCTGAAATCACCAGTCTCTCTCTACAAATCTATCTCTCTCGACCGCTAGC
ATGGACAAGAAGTACTCCATTGGGCTCGATATCGGCACAAACAGCGTCGGCTGGGCCGTCATTACGGACG
AGTACAAGGTGCCGAGCAAAAAATTCAAAGTTCTGGGCAATACCGATCGCCACAGCATAAAGAAGAACCT
CATTGGCGCCCTCCTGTTCGACTCCGGGGAGACGGCCGAAGCCACGCGGCTCAAAAGAACAGCACGGCGC
AGATATACCCGCAGAAAGAATCGGATCTGCTACCTGCAGGAGATCTTTAGTAATGAGATGGCTAAGGTGG
ATGACTCTTTCTTCCATAGGCTGGAGGAGTCCTTTTTGGTGGAGGAGGATAAAAAGCACGAGCGCCACCC
AATCTTTGGCAATATCGTGGACGAGGTGGCGTACCATGAAAAGTACCCAACCATATATCATCTGAGGAAG
AAGCTTGTAGACAGTACTGATAAGGCTGACTTGCGGTTGATCTATCTCGCGCTGGCGCATATGATCAAAT
TTCGGGGACACTTCCTCATCGAGGGGGACCTGAACCCAGACAACAGCGATGTCGACAAACTCTTTATCCA
ACTGGTTCAGACTTACAATCAGCTTTTCGAAGAGAACCCGATCAACGCATCCGGAGTTGACGCCAAAGCA
ATCCTGAGCGCTAGGCTGTCCAAATCCCGGCGGCTCGAAAACCTCATCGCACAGCTCCCTGGGGAGAAGA
AGAACGGCCTGTTTGGTAATCTTATCGCCCTGTCACTCGGGCTGACCCCCAACTTTAAATCTAACTTCGA
CCTGGCCGAAGATGCCAAGCTTCAACTGAGCAAAGACACCTACGATGATGATCTCGACAATCTGCTGGCC
CAGATCGGCGACCAGTACGCAGACCTTTTTTTGGCGGCAAAGAACCTGTCAGACGCCATTCTGCTGAGTG
ATATTCTGCGAGTGAACACGGAGATCACCAAAGCTCCGCTGAGCGCTAGTATGATCAAGCGCTATGATGA
GCACCACCAAGACTTGACTTTGCTGAAGGCCCTTGTCAGACAGCAACTGCCTGAGAAGTACAAGGAAATT
TTCTTCGATCAGTCTAAAAATGGCTACGCCGGATACATTGACGGCGGAGCAAGCCAGGAGGAATTTTACA
AATTTATTAAGCCCATCTTGGAAAAAATGGACGGCACCGAGGAGCTGCTGGTAAAGCTTAACAGAGAAGA
TCTGTTGCGCAAACAGCGCACTTTCGACAATGGAAGCATCCCCCACCAGATTCACCTGGGCGAACTGCAC
GCTATCCTCAGGCGGCAAGAGGATTTCTACCCCTTTTTGAAAGATAACAGGGAAAAGATTGAGAAAATCC
TCACATTTCGGATACCCTACTATGTAGGCCCCCTCGCCCGGGGAAATTCCAGATTCGCGTGGATGACTCG
CAAATCAGAAGAGACCATCACTCCCTGGAACTTCGAGGAAGTCGTGGATAAGGGGGCCTCTGCCCAGTCC
TTCATCGAAAGGATGACTAACTTTGATAAAAATCTGCCTAACGAAAAGGTGCTTCCTAAACACTCTCTGC
TGTACGAGTACTTCACAGTTTATAACGAGCTGACCAAGGTCAAATACGTCACAGAAGGGATGAGAAAGCC
AGCATTCCTGTCTGGAGAGCAGAAGAAAGCTATCGTGGACCTCCTCTTCAAGACGAACCGGAAAGTTACC
GTGAAACAGCTCAAAGAAGACTATTTCAAAAAGATTGAATGTTTCGACTCTGTTGAAATCAGCGGAGTGG
AGGATCGCTTCAACGCATCCCTGGGAACGTATCACGATCTCCTGAAAATCATTAAAGACAAGGACTTCCT
GGACAATGAGGAGAACGAGGACATTCTTGAGGACATTGTCCTCACCCTTACGTTGTTTGAAGATAGGGAG
ATGATTGAAGAACGCTTGAAAACTTACGCTCATCTCTTCGACGACAAAGTCATGAAACAGCTCAAGAGGC
GCCGATATACAGGATGGGGGCGGCTGTCAAGAAAACTGATCAATGGCATCCGAGACAAGCAGAGTGGAAA
GACAATCCTGGATTTTCTTAAGTCCGATGGATTTGCCAACCGGAACTTCATGCAGTTGATCCATGATGAC
TCTCTCACCTTTAAGGAGGACATCCAGAAAGCACAAGTTTCTGGCCAGGGGGACAGTCTTCACGAGCACA
TCGCTAATCTTGCAGGTAGCCCAGCTATCAAAAAGGGAATACTGCAGACCGTTAAGGTCGTGGATGAACT
CGTCAAAGTAATGGGAAGGCATAAGCCCGAGAATATCGTTATCGAGATGGCCCGAGAGAACCAAACTACC
CAGAAGGGACAGAAGAACAGTAGGGAAAGGATGAAGAGGATTGAAGAGGGTATAAAAGAACTGGGGTCCC
AAATCCTTAAGGAACACCCAGTTGAAAACACCCAGCTTCAGAATGAGAAGCTCTACCTGTACTACCTGCA
GAACGGCAGGGACATGTACGTGGATCAGGAACTGGACATCAATCGGCTCTCCGACTACGACGTGGATCAT
ATCGTGCCCCAGTCTTTTCTCAAAGATGATTCTATTGATAATAAAGTGTTGACAAGATCCGATAAAAATA
GAGGGAAGAGTGATAACGTCCCCTCAGAAGAAGTTGTCAAGAAAATGAAAAATTATTGGCGGCAGCTGCT
GAACGCCAAACTGATCACACAACGGAAGTTCGATAATCTGACTAAGGCTGAACGAGGTGGCCTGTCTGAG
TTGGATAAAGCCGGCTTCATCAAAAGGCAGCTTGTTGAGACACGCCAGATCACCAAGCACGTGGCCCAAA
TTCTCGATTCACGCATGAACACCAAGTACGATGAAAATGACAAACTGATTCGAGAGGTGAAAGTTATTAC
TCTGAAGTCTAAGCTGGTCTCAGATTTCAGAAAGGACTTTCAGTTTTATAAGGTGAGAGAGATCAACAAT
TACCACCATGCGCATGATGCCTACCTGAATGCAGTGGTAGGCACTGCACTTATCAAAAAATATCCCAAGC
TTGAATCTGAATTTGTTTACGGAGACTATAAAGTGTACGATGTTAGGAAAATGATCGCAAAGTCTGAGCA
GGAAATAGGCAAGGCCACCGCTAAGTACTTCTTTTACAGCAATATTATGAATTTTTTCAAGACCGAGATT
ACACTGGCCAATGGAGAGATTCGGAAGCGACCACTTATCGAAACAAACGGAGAAACAGGAGAAATCGTGT
GGGACAAGGGTAGGGATTTCGCGACAGTCCGGAAGGTCCTGTCCATGCCGCAGGTGAACATCGTTAAAAA
GACCGAAGTACAGACCGGAGGCTTCTCCAAGGAAAGTATCCTCCCGAAAAGGAACAGCGACAAGCTGATC
GCACGCAAAAAAGATTGGGACCCCAAGAAATACGGCGGATTCGATTCTCCTACAGTCGCTTACAGTGTAC
TGGTTGTGGCCAAAGTGGAGAAAGGGAAGTCTAAAAAACTCAAAAGCGTCAAGGAACTGCTGGGCATCAC
AATCATGGAGCGATCAAGCTTCGAAAAAAACCCCATCGACTTTCTCGAAGCGAAAGGATATAAAGAGGTC
AAAAAAGACCTCATCATTAAGCTTCCCAAGTACTCTCTCTTTGAGCTTGAAAACGGCCGGAAACGAATGC
TCGCTAGTGCGGGCGAGCTGCAGAAAGGTAACGAGCTGGCACTGCCCTCTAAATACGTTAATTTCTTGTA
TCTGGCCAGCCACTATGAAAAGCTCAAAGGGTCTCCCGAAGATAATGAGCAGAAGCAGCTGTTCGTGGAA
CAACACAAACACTACCTTGATGAGATCATCGAGCAAATAAGCGAGTTCTCCAAAAGAGTGATCCTCGCCG
ACGCTAACCTCGATAAGGTGCTTTCTGCTTACAATAAGCACAGGGATAAGCCCATCAGGGAGCAGGCAGA
AAACATTATCCACTTGTTTACTCTGACCAACTTGGGCGCGCCTGCAGCCTTCAAGTACTTCGACACCACC
ATAGACAGAAAGCGGTACACCTCTACAAAGGAGGTCCTGGACGCCACACTGATTCATCAGTCAATTACGG
GGCTCTATGAAACAAGAATCGACCTCTCTCAGCTCGGTGGAGACGGAACAAGAAAGAGAAGAAAGGTGTG
ACGGATCCTCGAATATGAAGATGAAGATGAAATATTTGGTGTGTCAAATAAAAAGCTTGTGTGCTTAAGT
TTGTGTTTTTTTCTTGGCTTGTTGTGTTATGAATTTGTGGCTTTTTCTAATATCAAATGAATGTAAGATC
TCATTATAATGAATAAACAAATGTTTCTATAATCCATTGTGAATGTTTTGTTGGATCTCTTCTGCAGCAT
ATAACTACTGTATGTGCTATGGTATGGACTATGGAATATGATTAAAGATAAGGTTTAAACTATCAGTGTT
TGACAGGATATATTGGCGGGTAAACCTAAGAGAAAAGAGCGTTTATTAGAATAATCGGATATTTAAAAGG
GCGTGAAAAGGTTTATCCGTTCGTCCATTTGTATGTGCATGCCAACCACAGGAGATCCAAAAGGATCTAG
GTGAAGATCCTTTTTGATAATCTCATGACCAAAATCCCTTAACGTGAGTTTTCGTTCCACTGAGCGTCAG
ACCCCGTAGAAAAGATCAAAGGATCTTCTTGAGATCCTTTTTTTCTGCGCGTAATCTGCTGCTTGCAAAC
AAAAAAACCACCGCTACCAGCGGTGGTTTGTTTGCCGGATCAAGAGCTACCAACTCTTTTTCCGAAGGTA
ACTGGCTTCAGCAGAGCGCAGATACCAAATACTGTTCTTCTAGTGTAGCCGTAGTTAGGCCACCACTTCA
AGAACTCTGTAGCACCGCCTACATACCTCGCTCTGCTAATCCTGTTACCAGTGGCTGCTGCCAGTGGCGA
TAAGTCGTGTCTTACCGGGTTGGACTCAAGACGATAGTTACCGGATAAGGCGCAGCGGTCGGGCTGAACG
GGGGGTTCGTGCACACAGCCCAGCTTGGAGCGAACGACCTACACCGAACTGAGATACCTACAGCGTGAGC
TATGAGAAAGCGCCACGCTTCCCGAAGGGAGAAAGGCGGACAGGTATCCGGTAAGCGGCAGGGTCGGAAC
AGGAGAGCGCACGAGGGAGCTTCCAGGGGGAAACGCCTGGTATCTTTATAGTCCTGTCGGGTTTCGCCAC
CTCTGACTTGAGCGTCGATTTTTGTGATGCTCGTCAGGGGGGCGGAGCCTATGGAAAAACGCCAGCAACG
CGGCCTTTTTACGGTTCCTGGCCTTTTGCTGGCCTTTTGCTCACATGTTCTTTCCTGCGTTATCCCCTGA
TTCTGTGGATAACCGTATTACCGCCTTTGAGTGAGCTGATACCGCTCGCCGCAGCCGAACGACCGAGCGC
AGCGAGTCAGTGAGCGAGGAAGCGGAAGAGGATCTCAGTAAAGCGCTGGCTGCTGAACCCCCAGCCGGAA
CTGACCCCACAAGGCCCTAGCGTTTGCAATGCACCAGGTCATCATTGACCCAGGCGTGTTCCACCAGGCC
GCTGCCTCGCAACTCTTCGCAGGCTTCGCCGACCTGCTCGCGCCACTTCTTCACGCGGGTGGAATCCGAT
CCGCACATGAGGCGGAAGGTTTCCAGCTTGAGCGGGTACGGCTCCCGGTGCGAGCTGAAATAGTCGAACA
TCCGTCGGGCCGTCGGCGACAGCTTGCGGTACTTCTCCCATATGAATTTCGTGTAGTGGTCGCCAGCAAA
CAGCACGACGATTTCCTCGTCGATCAGGACCTGGCAACGGGACGTTTTCTTGCCACGGTCCAGGACGCGG
AAGCGGTGCAGCAGCGACACCGATTCCAGGTGCCCAACGCGGTCGGACGTGAAGCCCATCGCCGTCGCCT
GTAGGCGCGACAGGCATTCCTCGGCCTTCGTGTAATACCGGCCATTGATCGACCAGCCCAGGTCCTGGCA
AAGCTCGTAGAACGTGAAGGTGATCGGCTCGCCGATAGGGGTGCGCTTCGCGTACTCCAACACCTGCTGC
CACACCAGTTCGTCATCGTCGGCCCGCAGCTCGACGCCGGTGTAGGTGATCTTCACGTCCTTGTTGACGT
GGAAAATGACCTTGTTTTGCAGCGCCTCGCGCGGGATTTTCTTGTTGCGCGTGGTGAACAGGGCAGAGCG
GGCCGTGTCGTTTGGCATCGCTCGCATCGTGTCCGGCCACGGCGCAATATCGAACAAGGAAAGCTGCATT
TCCTTGATCTGCTGCTTCGTGTGTTTCAGCAACGCGGCTTGCTTGGCCTCGCTGACCTGTTTTGCCAGGT
CCTCGCCGGCGGTTTTTCGCTTCTTGGTCGTCATAGTTCCTCGCGTGTCGATGGTCATCGACTTCGCCAA
ACCTGCCGCCTCCTGTTCGAGACGACGCGAACGCTCCACGGCGGCCGATGGCGCGGGCAGGGCAGGGGGA
GCCAGTTGCACGCTGTCGCGCTCGATCTTGGCCGTAGCTTGCTGGGCCATCGAGCCGACGGACTGGAAGG
TTTCGCGGGGCGCACGCATGACGGTGCGGCTTGCGATGGTTTCGGCATCCTCGGCGGAAAACCCCGCGTC
GATCAGTTCTTGCCTGTATGCCTTCCGGTCAAACGTCCGATTCATTCACCCTCCTTGCGGGATTGCCCCG
ACTCACGCCGGGGCAATGTGCCCTTATTCCTGATTTGATCCGCCTGGTGCCTTGGTGTCCAGATAATCCA
CCTTATCGGCAATGAAGTCGGTCCCGTAGACCGTCTGGCCGTCCTTCTCGTACTTGGTATTCCGAATCTT
GCCCTGCACGAATACCAGCGACCCCTTGCCCAAATACTTGCCGTGGGCCTCGGCCTGAGAGCCAAAACAC
TTGATGCGGAAGAAGTCGGTGCGCTCCTGCTTGTCGCCAGCATCGTTGCGCCACATCTAGGTACTAAAAC
AATTCATCCAGTAAAATATAATATTTTATTTTCTCCCAATCAGGCTTGATCCCCAGTAAGTCAAAAAATA
GCTCGACATACTGTTCTTCCCCAATATCCTCCCTGATCGACCGGACGCAGAAGGCAATGTCATACCACTT
GTCCGCCCTGCCGCTTCTCCCAAGATCAATAAAGCCACTTACTTTGCCATCTTTCACAAAGATGTTGCTG
TCTCCCAGGTCGCCGTGGGAAAAGACAAGTTCCTCTTCGGGCTTTTCCGTCTTTAAAAAATCATACAGCT
CGCGCGGATCTTTAAATGGGGTGTCTTCTTCCCAGTTTTCGCAATCCACATCGGCCAGATCGTTATTCAG
TAAGTAATCCAATTCGGCTAAGCGGCTGTCTAAGCTATTCGTATAGGGACAATCCGATATGTCGATGGAG
TGAAAGAGCCTGATGCACTCCGCATACAGCTCGATAATCTTTTCAGGGCTTTGTTCATCTTCATACTCTT
CCGAGCAAAGGACGCCATCGGCCTCACTCATGAGCAGATTGCTCCAGCCATCATGCCGTTCAAGGTGCAG
GACCTTTGGAACAGGCAGCTTTCCTTCCAGCCATAGCATCATGTCCTTTTCCCGTTCCACATCATAGGTG
GTCCCTTTATACCGGCTGTCCGTCATTTTTAAATATAGGTTTTCATTTTCTCCCACCAGCTTATATACCT
TAGCAGGAGACATTCCTTCCGTATCTTTTACGCAGCGGTATTTTTCGATCAGTTTTTTCAATTCCGGTGA
TATTCTCATTTTAGCCATTTATTATTTCCTTCCTCTTTTCTACAGTATTTAAAGATACCCCAAGAAGCTA
ATTATAACAAGACGAACTCCAATTCACTGTTCCTTGCATTCTAAAACTTTAAATACCAGAAAACAGCTTT
TTCAAAGTTGTTTTCAAAGTTGGCGTATAACATAGTATCGACGGAGCCGATTTTGAAACCACAATTATGG
GTGATGCTGCCAACGCGAGAGCGGGCCGGGAGGGTTCGAGAAGGGGGGGCACCCCCCTTCGGCGTGCGCG
GTCACGCGCACAGGGCGCAGCCCTGGTTAAAAACAAGGTTTATAAATATTGGTTTAAAAGCAGGTTAAAA
GACAGGTTAGCGGTGGCCGAAAAACGGGCGGAAACCCTTGCAAATGCTGGATTTTCTGCCTGTGGACAGC
CCCTCAAATGTCAATAGGTGCGCCCCTCATCTGTCAGCACTCTGCCCCTCAAGTGTCAAGGATCGCGCCC
CTCATCTGTCAGTAGTCGCGCCCCTCAAGTGTCAATACCGCAGGGCACTTATCCCCAGGCTTGTCCACAT
CATCTGTGGGAAACTCGCGTAAAATCAGGCGTTTTCGCCGATTTGCGAGGCTGGCCAGCTCCACGTCGCC
GGCCGAAATCGAGCCTGCCCCTCATCTGTCAACGCCGCGCCGGGTGAGTCGGCCCCTCAAGTGTCAACGT
CCGCCCCTCATCTGTCAGTGAGGGCCAAGTTTTCCGCGAGGTATCCACAACGCCGGCGGCTGCGGTGTCT
CGCACACGGCTTCGACGGCGTTTCTGGCGCGTTTGCAGGGCCATAGACGGCCGCCAGCCCAGCGGCGAGG
GCAACCAGCCCGGTG
